>Addgene plasmid #40342 | 3xAP1pGL3 (3xAP-1 in pGL3-basic) | addgene full sequence | sequence record 123239 | Addgene NGS Result
GGTACCGAGCTCTTACGCGTGCTAGCCCGGGCACTGACTCATCAAGCACTGACTCATCAAGCACTGACTC
ATCAAGGGACTCAGGGAGGGAAACTCTTTGCAGATAAATACTCCTCAGCAGCCGGCACTCGAGATCTGCG
ATCTAAGTAAGCTTGGCATTCCGGTACTGTTGGTAAAGCCACCATGGAAGACGCCAAAAACATAAAGAAA
GGCCCGGCGCCATTCTATCCGCTGGAAGATGGAACCGCTGGAGAGCAACTGCATAAGGCTATGAAGAGAT
ACGCCCTGGTTCCTGGAACAATTGCTTTTACAGATGCACATATCGAGGTGGACATCACTTACGCTGAGTA
CTTCGAAATGTCCGTTCGGTTGGCAGAAGCTATGAAACGATATGGGCTGAATACAAATCACAGAATCGTC
GTATGCAGTGAAAACTCTCTTCAATTCTTTATGCCGGTGTTGGGCGCGTTATTTATCGGAGTTGCAGTTG
CGCCCGCGAACGACATTTATAATGAACGTGAATTGCTCAACAGTATGGGCATTTCGCAGCCTACCGTGGT
GTTCGTTTCCAAAAAGGGGTTGCAAAAAATTTTGAACGTGCAAAAAAAGCTCCCAATCATCCAAAAAATT
ATTATCATGGATTCTAAAACGGATTACCAGGGATTTCAGTCGATGTACACGTTCGTCACATCTCATCTAC
CTCCCGGTTTTAATGAATACGATTTTGTGCCAGAGTCCTTCGATAGGGACAAGACAATTGCACTGATCAT
GAACTCCTCTGGATCTACTGGTCTGCCTAAAGGTGTCGCTCTGCCTCATAGAACTGCCTGCGTGAGATTC
TCGCATGCCAGAGATCCTATTTTTGGCAATCAAATCATTCCGGATACTGCGATTTTAAGTGTTGTTCCAT
TCCATCACGGTTTTGGAATGTTTACTACACTCGGATATTTGATATGTGGATTTCGAGTCGTCTTAATGTA
TAGATTTGAAGAAGAGCTGTTTCTGAGGAGCCTTCAGGATTACAAGATTCAAAGTGCGCTGCTGGTGCCA
ACCCTATTCTCCTTCTTCGCCAAAAGCACTCTGATTGACAAATACGATTTATCTAATTTACACGAAATTG
CTTCTGGTGGCGCTCCCCTCTCTAAGGAAGTCGGGGAAGCGGTTGCCAAGAGGTTCCATCTGCCAGGTAT
CAGGCAAGGATATGGGCTCACTGAGACTACATCAGCTATTCTGATTACACCCGAGGGGGATGATAAACCG
GGCGCGGTCGGTAAAGTTGTTCCATTTTTTGAAGCGAAGGTTGTGGATCTGGATACCGGGAAAACGCTGG
GCGTTAATCAAAGAGGCGAACTGTGTGTGAGAGGTCCTATGATTATGTCCGGTTATGTAAACAATCCGGA
AGCGACCAACGCCTTGATTGACAAGGATGGATGGCTACATTCTGGAGACATAGCTTACTGGGACGAAGAC
GAACACTTCTTCATCGTTGACCGCCTGAAGTCTCTGATTAAGTACAAAGGCTATCAGGTGGCTCCCGCTG
AATTGGAATCCATCTTGCTCCAACACCCCAACATCTTCGACGCAGGTGTCGCAGGTCTTCCCGACGATGA
CGCCGGTGAACTTCCCGCCGCCGTTGTTGTTTTGGAGCACGGAAAGACGATGACGGAAAAAGAGATCGTG
GATTACGTCGCCAGTCAAGTAACAACCGCGAAAAAGTTGCGCGGAGGAGTTGTGTTTGTGGACGAAGTAC
CGAAAGGTCTTACCGGAAAACTCGACGCAAGAAAAATCAGAGAGATCCTCATAAAGGCCAAGAAGGGCGG
AAAGATCGCCGTGTAATTCTAGAGTCGGGGCGGCCGGCCGCTTCGAGCAGACATGATAAGATACATTGAT
GAGTTTGGACAAACCACAACTAGAATGCAGTGAAAAAAATGCTTTATTTGTGAAATTTGTGATGCTATTG
CTTTATTTGTAACCATTATAAGCTGCAATAAACAAGTTAACAACAACAATTGCATTCATTTTATGTTTCA
GGTTCAGGGGGAGGTGTGGGAGGTTTTTTAAAGCAAGTAAAACCTCTACAAATGTGGTAAAATCGATAAG
GATCCGTCGACCGATGCCCTTGAGAGCCTTCAACCCAGTCAGCTCCTTCCGGTGGGCGCGGGGCATGACT
ATCGTCGCCGCACTTATGACTGTCTTCTTTATCATGCAACTCGTAGGACAGGTGCCGGCAGCGCTCTTCC
GCTTCCTCGCTCACTGACTCGCTGCGCTCGGTCGTTCGGCTGCGGCGAGCGGTATCAGCTCACTCAAAGG
CGGTAATACGGTTATCCACAGAATCAGGGGATAACGCAGGAAAGAACATGTGAGCAAAAGGCCAGCAAAA
GGCCAGGAACCGTAAAAAGGCCGCGTTGCTGGCGTTTTTCCATAGGCTCCGCCCCCCTGACGAGCATCAC
AAAAATCGACGCTCAAGTCAGAGGTGGCGAAACCCGACAGGACTATAAAGATACCAGGCGTTTCCCCCTG
GAAGCTCCCTCGTGCGCTCTCCTGTTCCGACCCTGCCGCTTACCGGATACCTGTCCGCCTTTCTCCCTTC
GGGAAGCGTGGCGCTTTCTCATAGCTCACGCTGTAGGTATCTCAGTTCGGTGTAGGTCGTTCGCTCCAAG
CTGGGCTGTGTGCACGAACCCCCCGTTCAGCCCGACCGCTGCGCCTTATCCGGTAACTATCGTCTTGAGT
CCAACCCGGTAAGACACGACTTATCGCCACTGGCAGCAGCCACTGGTAACAGGATTAGCAGAGCGAGGTA
TGTAGGCGGTGCTACAGAGTTCTTGAAGTGGTGGCCTAACTACGGCTACACTAGAAGAACAGTATTTGGT
ATCTGCGCTCTGCTGAAGCCAGTTACCTTCGGAAAAAGAGTTGGTAGCTCTTGATCCGGCAAACAAACCA
CCGCTGGTAGCGGTGGTTTTTTTGTTTGCAAGCAGCAGATTACGCGCAGAAAAAAAGGATCTCAAGAAGA
TCCTTTGATCTTTTCTACGGGGTCTGACGCTCAGTGGAACGAAAACTCACGTTAAGGGATTTTGGTCATG
AGATTATCAAAAAGGATCTTCACCTAGATCCTTTTAAATTAAAAATGAAGTTTTAAATCAATCTAAAGTA
TATATGAGTAAACTTGGTCTGACAGTTACCAATGCTTAATCAGTGAGGCACCTATCTCAGCGATCTGTCT
ATTTCGTTCATCCATAGTTGCCTGACTCCCCGTCGTGTAGATAACTACGATACGGGAGGGCTTACCATCT
GGCCCCAGTGCTGCAATGATACCGCGAGACCCACGCTCACCGGCTCCAGATTTATCAGCAATAAACCAGC
CAGCCGGAAGGGCCGAGCGCAGAAGTGGTCCTGCAACTTTATCCGCCTCCATCCAGTCTATTAATTGTTG
CCGGGAAGCTAGAGTAAGTAGTTCGCCAGTTAATAGTTTGCGCAACGTTGTTGCCATTGCTACAGGCATC
GTGGTGTCACGCTCGTCGTTTGGTATGGCTTCATTCAGCTCCGGTTCCCAACGATCAAGGCGAGTTACAT
GATCCCCCATGTTGTGCAAAAAAGCGGTTAGCTCCTTCGGTCCTCCGATCGTTGTCAGAAGTAAGTTGGC
CGCAGTGTTATCACTCATGGTTATGGCAGCACTGCATAATTCTCTTACTGTCATGCCATCCGTAAGATGC
TTTTCTGTGACTGGTGAGTACTCAACCAAGTCATTCTGAGAATAGTGTATGCGGCGACCGAGTTGCTCTT
GCCCGGCGTCAATACGGGATAATACCGCGCCACATAGCAGAACTTTAAAAGTGCTCATCATTGGAAAACG
TTCTTCGGGGCGAAAACTCTCAAGGATCTTACCGCTGTTGAGATCCAGTTCGATGTAACCCACTCGTGCA
CCCAACTGATCTTCAGCATCTTTTACTTTCACCAGCGTTTCTGGGTGAGCAAAAACAGGAAGGCAAAATG
CCGCAAAAAAGGGAATAAGGGCGACACGGAAATGTTGAATACTCATACTCTTCCTTTTTCAATATTATTG
AAGCATTTATCAGGGTTATTGTCTCATGAGCGGATACATATTTGAATGTATTTAGAAAAATAAACAAATA
GGGGTTCCGCGCACATTTCCCCGAAAAGTGCCACCTG
[124 nt withheld, positions 4168-4291]
C
[91 nt withheld, positions 4293-4383]
A
[49 nt withheld, positions 4385-4433]
CCTTTGACGTTGGAGTCCACGTTCTTT
[37 nt withheld, positions 4461-4497]
ACCCTATCTCGGTCTATTCTTTTGATTTATAAGGGATTTTGCCGATTTCGGCCTATTGGTTAAAAAATGA
GCTGATTTAACAAAAATTTAACGCGAATTTTAACAAAATATTAACGCTTACAATTTGCCATTCGCCATTC
AGGCTGCGCAACTGTTGGGAAGGGCGATCGGTGCGGGCCTCTTCGCTATTACGCCAGCCCAAGCTACCAT
GATAAGTAAGTAATATTAAGGTACGGGAGGTACTTGGAGCGGCCGCAATAAAATATCTTTATTTTCATTA
CATCTGTGTGTTGGTTTTTTGTGTGAATCGATAGTACTAACATACGCTCTCCATCAAAACAAAACGAAAC
AAAACAAACTAGCAAAATAGGCTGTCCCCAGTGCAAGTGCAGGTGCCAGAACATTTCTCTATCGATA
Features (pLannotate 1.2.2; 11 found; start..end, strand, type, name):
    184..1836    +  CDS            luciferase: firefly luciferase; luc+; enhanced luc+ version of the luciferase gene
   1877..1998    -  polyA_signal   SV40 poly(A) signal: SV40 polyadenylation signal
   2021..2089    -  CDS            large T antigen (fragment): large T antigen from SV40 (simian virus 40)
   2105..2237    +  CDS            TcR (fragment): tetracycline efflux protein; tet; confers resistance to tetracycline
   2417..3005    -  rep_origin     ori: high-copy-number ColE1/pMB1/pBR322/pUC origin of replication
   3176..4036    -  CDS            AmpR: β-lactamase; bla; confers resistance to ampicillin, carbenicillin, and related antibiotics
   4037..4141    -  promoter       AmpR promoter: bla
   4168..4596    +  rep_origin     f1 ori (sequence partly withheld): f1 bacteriophage origin of replication; arrow indicates direction of (+) strand synthesis
   4628..4695    -  CDS            lacZα (fragment): LacZα fragment of β-galactosidase; lacZ fragment
   4754..4802    +  polyA_signal   poly(A) signal: synthetic polyadenylation signal
   4816..4907    +  misc_feature   pause site: RNA polymerase II transcriptional pause signal from the human α2 globin gene
