[The description below was written by a language model from this plasmid's Addgene catalogue record and pLannotate feature annotations shown in this document.]
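Description:
3xAP1pGL3 is a firefly luciferase reporter plasmid built on Promega's promoterless pGL3-basic backbone and intended for transfection into mammalian cells. It is maintained in E. coli through a high-copy ColE1/pUC-type origin and selected with ampicillin via the β-lactamase gene and its native promoter. An f1 phage origin is also present, which allows single-stranded DNA production. The sequenced plasmid is about 4.9 kb, only slightly larger than the empty backbone, which fits a very short regulatory insert.

The insert consists of three copies of the canonical AP-1 binding site placed upstream of a minimal promoter fragment containing a TATA box. Together these drive the enhanced luc+ luciferase coding sequence, which is followed by the SV40 late polyadenylation signal. The AP-1 sites and minimal promoter are not annotated in the feature table, but the unannotated region just upstream of the luciferase gene is where they would lie. The source of the minimal promoter is not stated in the record. Upstream of this region, a synthetic poly(A) signal and an RNA polymerase II transcriptional pause site from the human α2 globin gene block read-through transcription from the backbone and so keep background luciferase expression low. The short large T antigen, TcR and lacZα fragments called by the annotation are backbone remnants, not functional genes.

Because the minimal promoter alone is weak, luciferase output reflects the activity of AP-1 (Fos/Jun family) transcription factors bound to the triplicated sites. The associated publication concerns repression of AP-1 function by BCL-6 in the regulation of Blimp-1 expression and B lymphocyte differentiation.
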