Addgene plasmid #40342: 3xAP1pGL3 (3xAP-1 in pGL3-basic)
Depositing lab: Alexander Dent. Depositing organization: Indiana University School of Medicine, Indianapolis. Publication: Repression of AP-1 function: a mechanism for the regulation of Blimp-1 expression and B lymphocyte differentiation by the B cell lymphoma-6 protooncogene. Vasanwala FH, Kusam S, Toney LM, Dent AL. J Immunol. 2002 Aug 15;169(4):1922-9. PubMed 12165517.
Backbone
  Vector backbone: pGL3-basic
  Backbone manufacturer: Promega
  Backbone size w/o insert (bp): 4818
  Vector type: Mammalian Expression, Luciferase
Growth in bacteria
  Bacterial resistance: Ampicillin, 100 μg/mL
  Growth temperature: 37°C
  Growth strain: DH5alpha
  Copy number: Unknown
Gene/Insert
  Gene/Insert name: 3xAP-1 (alt name: Three canonical AP-1 binding sites (TGACTCA))
  Mutation: Contains three canonical AP-1 binding sites (TGACTCA) upstream of a minimal promoter fragment containing a TATA box
  Tag / fusion protein: Luciferase (C terminal on backbone)
  Cloning method: Unknown
  Sequencing primers: 5′ RVprimer3; 3′ LucNrev
Terms and licenses: Academic/Nonprofit Terms; Industry Terms: Not Available to Industry
Depositor comments: The 3 AP-1 reporter contains three canonical AP-1 binding sites (TGACTCA) upstream of a minimal promoter fragment containing a TATA box in the luciferase reporter plasmid pGL3-basic.
How to cite: 3xAP1pGL3 (3xAP-1 in pGL3-basic) was a gift from Alexander Dent (Addgene plasmid # 40342 ; http://n2t.net/addgene:40342 ; RRID:Addgene_40342)
