>Addgene plasmid #40342 | 3xAP1pGL3 (3xAP-1 in pGL3-basic) | addgene partial sequence | sequence record 52865 | LucNRev 5'-CCTTATGCAGTTGCTCTCC-3'
GGCGCCGGGCCTTTCTTTATGTTTTTGGCGTCTTCCATGGTGGCTTTACCAACAGTACCGGAATGCCAAG
CTTACTTAGATCGCAGATCTCGAGTGCCGGCTGCTGAGGAGTATTTATCTGCAAAGAGTTTCCCTCCCTG
AGTCCCTTGATGAGTCAGTGCTTGATGAGTCAGTGCTTGATGAGTCAGTGCCCGGGCTAGCACGCGTAAG
AGCTCGGTACCTATCGATAGAGAAATGTTCTGGCACCTGCACTTGCACTGGGGACAGCCTATTTTGCTAG
TTTGTTTTGTTTCGTTTTGTTTTGATGGAGAGCGTATGTTAGTACTATCGATTCACACAAAAAACCAACA
CACAGATGTAATGAAAATAAAGATATTTTATTGCGGCCGCTCCAAGTACCTCCCGTACCTTAATATTACT
TACTTATCATGGTAGCTTGGGCTGGCGTAATAGCGAAGAGGCCCGCACCGATCGCCCTTCCCAACAGTTG
CGCAGCCTGAATGGCGAATGGCAAATTGTAAGCGTTAATATTTTGTTAAAATTCGCGTTAAATTTTTGTT
AAATCAGCTCATTTTTTAACCAATAGGCCGAAATCGGCAAAATCCCTTATAAATCAAAAGAATAGACCGA
GATAGGGT
[37 nt withheld, positions 639-675]
AAAGAACGTGGACTCCAACGTCAAAGG
[49 nt withheld, positions 703-751]
T
[45 nt withheld, positions 753-797]
