>Addgene plasmid #40342 | 3xAP1pGL3 (3xAP-1 in pGL3-basic) | addgene partial sequence | sequence record 119134 | RVprimer3 5'-CTAGCAAAATAGGCTGTCCC-3'
GGTACCGAGCTCTTACGCGTGCTAGCCCGGGCACTGACTCATCAAGCACTGACTCATCAAGCACTGACTC
ATCAAGGGACTCAGGGAGGGAAACTCTTTGCAGATAAATACTCCTCAGCAGCCGGCACTCGAGATCTGCG
ATCTAAGTAAGCTTGGCATTCCGGTACTGTTGGTAAAGCCACCATGGAAGACGCCAAAAACATAAAGAAA
GGCCCGGCGCCATTCTATCCGCTGGAAGATGGAACCGCTGGAGAGCAACTGCATAAGGCTATGAAGAGAT
ACGCCCTGGTTCCTGGAACAATTGCTTTTACAGATGCACATATCGAGGTGGACATCACTTACGCTGAGTA
CTTCGAAATGTCCGTTCGGTTGGCAGAAGCTATGAAACGATATGGGCTGAATACAAATCACAGAATCGTC
GTATGCAGTGAAAACTCTCTTCAATTCTTTATGCCGGTGTTGGGCGCGTTATTTATCGGAGTTGCAGTTG
CGCCCGCGAACGACATTTATAATGAACGTGAATTGCTCAACAGTATGGGCATTTCGCAGCCTACCGTGGT
GTTCGTTTCCAAAAAGGGGTTGCAAAAAATTTTGAACGTGCAAAAAAAGCTCCCAATCATCCAAAAAATT
ATTATCATGGATTCTAAAACGGATTACCAGGGATTTCAGTCGATGTACACGTTCGTCACATCTCATCTAC
CTCCCGGTTTTAATGAATACGATTTTGTGCCAGAGTCCTTCGATAGGGACAAGACAATTGCACTGATCAT
GAACTCCTCTGGATCTACTGGTCTGCCTAAAGGTGTCGCTCTGCCTCATAGAACTGCCTGCGTGAGATTC
TCGCATGCCAGAGATCCTATTTTTGGCAATCAAATCATTCCGGATACTGCGATTTTA
